>Addgene plasmid #80965 | pCRISPaint-SBP-PuroR | depositor full sequence | sequence record 153097 | Full Sequence
AATAAAATATCTTTATTTTCATTACATCTGTGTGTTGGTTTTTTGTGTGAATCGATAGTACTAACATACG
CTCTCCATCAAAACAAAACGAAACAAAACAAACTAGCAAAATAGGCTGTCCCCAGTGCAAGTGCAGGTGC
CAGAACATTTCTCTTAATGATAGCTAGCGGGCCAGTACCCAAAAAGCGGGGGGTCTGGTGGCAGTGGAGG
GGGATCCATGGACGAAAAGACTACTGGCTGGCGCGGAGGACACGTCGTCGAGGGACTTGCTGGGGAGCTG
GAACAGCTTCGAGCTAGGCTCGAGCACCACCCCCAGGGGCAAAGAGAGCCCTCCGGAGGAGAGGGCAGAG
GAAGTCTGCTAACATGCGGTGACGTCGAGGAGAATCCTGGCCCAATGACTGAATACAAGCCTACTGTCAG
GTTGGCTACAAGAGACGACGTTCCTAGAGCCGTGAGAACTCTGGCTGCAGCCTTCGCCGACTACCCCGCC
ACGAGACACACCGTTGACCCAGATCGGCATATTGAGAGAGTGACTGAACTGCAGGAGCTGTTTCTTACAA
GAGTTGGCCTCGACATAGGCAAGGTGTGGGTGGCGGACGACGGCGCCGCCGTGGCCGTCTGGACCACTCC
CGAATCAGTTGAGGCTGGCGCCGTATTCGCTGAGATCGGCCCGAGAATGGCTGAGCTCAGCGGGAGTAGG
CTCGCGGCACAGCAGCAAATGGAGGGACTGCTGGCACCACACAGGCCCAAAGAACCCGCCTGGTTCCTGG
CAACCGTCGGTGTATCTCCCGATCATCAGGGGAAAGGTCTGGGCTCTGCCGTAGTGCTCCCTGGCGTGGA
GGCAGCTGAGAGAGCAGGAGTACCTGCCTTCTTGGAGACCTCCGCTCCAAGGAATCTTCCCTTCTATGAA
CGGTTGGGCTTCACCGTGACAGCCGACGTGGAAGTCCCCGAAGGCCCCCGCACTTGGTGCATGACGAGGA
AGCCTGGAGCGTGAGGGCCCGCTTCGAGCAGACATGATAAGATACATTGATGAGTTTGGACAAACCACAA
CTAGAATGCAGTGAAAAAAATGCTTTATTTGTGAAATTTGTGATGCTATTGCTTTATTTGTAACCATTAT
AAGCTGCAATAAACAAGTTAACAACAACAATTGCATTCATTTTATGTTTCAGGTTCAGGGGGAGGTGTGG
GAGGTTTTTTAAAGCAAGTAAAACCTCTACAAATGTGGTAAAATCGATAAAGATCCGTCGACCGATGCCC
TTGAGAGCCTTCAACCCAGTCAGCTCCTTCCGGTGGGCGCGGGGCATGACTATCGTCGCCGCACTTATGA
CTGTCTTCTTTATCATGCAACTCGTAGGACAGGTGCCGGCAGCGCTCTTCCGCTTCCTCGCTCACTGACT
CGCTGCGCTCGGTCGTTCGGCTGCGGCGAGCGGTATCAGCTCACTCAAAGGCGGTAATACGGTTATCCAC
AGAATCAGGGGATAACGCAGGAAAGAACATGTGAGCAAAAGGCCAGCAAAAGGCCAGGAACCGTAAAAAG
GCCGCGTTGCTGGCGTTTTTCCATAGGCTCCGCCCCCCTGACGAGCATCACAAAAATCGACGCTCAAGTC
AGAGGTGGCGAAACCCGACAGGACTATAAAGATACCAGGCGTTTCCCCCTGGAAGCTCCCTCGTGCGCTC
TCCTGTTCCGACCCTGCCGCTTACCGGATACCTGTCCGCCTTTCTCCCTTCGGGAAGCGTGGCGCTTTCT
CATAGCTCACGCTGTAGGTATCTCAGTTCGGTGTAGGTCGTTCGCTCCAAGCTGGGCTGTGTGCACGAAC
CCCCCGTTCAGCCCGACCGCTGCGCCTTATCCGGTAACTATCGTCTTGAGTCCAACCCGGTAAGACACGA
CTTATCGCCACTGGCAGCAGCCACTGGTAACAGGATTAGCAGAGCGAGGTATGTAGGCGGTGCTACAGAG
TTCTTGAAGTGGTGGCCTAACTACGGCTACACTAGAAGAACAGTATTTGGTATCTGCGCTCTGCTGAAGC
CAGTTACCTTCGGAAAAAGAGTTGGTAGCTCTTGATCCGGCAAACAAACCACCGCTGGTAGCGGTGGTTT
TTTTGTTTGCAAGCAGCAGATTACGCGCAGAAAAAAAGGATCTCAAGAAGATCCTTTGATCTTTTCTACG
GGGTCTGACGCTCAGTGGAACGAAAACTCACGTTAAGGGATTTTGGTCATGAGATTATCAAAAAGGATCT
TCACCTAGATCCTTTTAAATTAAAAATGAAGTTTTAAATCAATCTAAAGTATATATGAGTAAACTTGGTC
TGACAGCGGCCGCAAATGCTAAACCACTGCAGTGGTTACCAGTGCTTGATCAGTGAGGCACCGATCTCAG
CGATCTGCCTATTTCGTTCGTCCATAGTGGCCTGACTCCCCGTCGTGTAGATCACTACGATTCGTGAGGG
CTTACCATCAGGCCCCAGCGCAGCAATGATGCCGCGAGAGCCGCGTTCACCGGCCCCCGATTTGTCAGCA
ATGAACCAGCCAGCAGGGAGGGCCGAGCGAAGAAGTGGTCCTGCTACTTTGTCCGCCTCCATCCAGTCTA
TGAGCTGCTGTCGTGATGCTAGAGTAAGAAGTTCGCCAGTGAGTAGTTTCCGAAGAGTTGTGGCCATTGC
TACTGGCATCGTGGTATCACGCTCGTCGTTCGGTATGGCTTCGTTCAACTCTGGTTCCCAGCGGTCAAGC
CGGGTCACATGATCACCCATATTATGAAGAAATGCAGTCAGCTCCTTAGGGCCTCCGATCGTTGTCAGAA
GTAAGTTGGCCGCGGTGTTGTCGCTCATGGTAATGGCAGCACTACACAATTCTCTTACCGTCATGCCATC
CGTAAGATGCTTTTCCGTGACCGGCGAGTACTCAACCAAGTCGTTTTGTGAGTAGTGTATACGGCGACCA
AGCTGCTCTTGCCCGGCGTCTATACGGGACAACACCGCGCCACATAGCAGTACTTTGAAAGTGCTCATCA
TCGGGAATCGTTCTTCGGGGCGGAAAGACTCAAGGATCTTGCCGCTATTGAGATCCAGTTCGATATAGCC
CACTCTTGCACCCAGTTGATCTTCAGCATCTTTTACTTTCACCAGCGTTTCGGGGTGTGCAAAAACAGGC
AAGCAAAATGCCGCAAAGAAGGGAATGAGTGCGACACGAAAATGTTGGATGCTCATACTCGTCCTTTTTC
AATATTATTGAAGCATTTATCAGGGTTACTAGTACGTCTCTCAAGGATAAGTAAGTAATATTAAGGTACG
GGAGGTATTGGACAGGCCGC
Features (pLannotate 1.2.2; 9 found; start..end, strand, type, name):
      1..49      +  polyA_signal   poly(A) signal: synthetic polyadenylation signal
     63..154     +  misc_feature   pause site: RNA polymerase II transcriptional pause signal from the human α2 globin gene
    395..991     +  CDS            pac: PUAC_STRAD - Protein predicted: Swiss-Prot protein existence level 4. Detoxification of puromycin. From Streptomyces alboniger.
   1018..1139    -  polyA_signal   SV40 poly(A) signal: SV40 polyadenylation signal
   1162..1230    -  CDS            large T antigen (fragment): large T antigen from SV40 (simian virus 40)
   1246..1378    +  CDS            TcR (fragment): tetracycline efflux protein; tet; confers resistance to tetracycline
   1558..2146    -  rep_origin     ori: high-copy-number ColE1/pMB1/pBR322/pUC origin of replication
   2346..3206    -  CDS            AmpR: β-lactamase confers resistance to ampicillin, carbenicillin, and related antibiotics
   3207..3248    -  promoter       AmpR promoter (fragment): bla
