[The description below was written by a language model from this plasmid's Addgene catalogue record and pLannotate feature annotations shown in this document.]
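Description:
pCRISPaint-SBP-PuroR is a small (about 3.3 kb) universal donor plasmid from the CRISPaint gene-tagging system, built on the pCRISPaint backbone and intended for C-terminal tagging of endogenous genes in cultured mammalian cells. It is propagated in E. coli as a high-copy plasmid through a ColE1/pUC-type origin and is selected with ampicillin via the β-lactamase gene. Short annotated fragments of a tetracycline resistance gene and of SV40 large T antigen appear to be backbone remnants rather than functional elements.

The payload is a synthetic streptavidin-binding peptide (SBP) tag, listed in the catalogue as the insert with no promoter of its own. The automated annotation does not pick out the SBP sequence. It does identify the puromycin N-acetyltransferase (pac) coding sequence, followed by an SV40 polyadenylation signal. No promoter is annotated upstream of pac, consistent with a promoterless design in which tag and resistance marker are expressed only after in-frame insertion into a transcribed host gene. How the tag and marker are joined, for example by a 2A peptide, is not stated in the record. A synthetic poly(A) signal and an RNA polymerase II pause site from the human α2 globin gene lie upstream of the cassette, presumably to suppress spurious read-through transcription from the backbone.

In the CRISPaint approach, as the associated publication title indicates, integration relies on a ligase-4-dependent (non-homologous end joining) mechanism rather than homology arms. The donor is cut in cells alongside the genomic target and ligated into the break, which makes the same donor usable for many loci. Puromycin selection then enriches correctly expressing integrants, and the SBP tag allows streptavidin-based capture or detection of the tagged endogenous protein.
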