Addgene plasmid #80965: pCRISPaint-SBP-PuroR
Purpose: CRISPaint gene tagging
Depositing lab: Veit Hornung. Depositing organization: Universitaetsklinikum Bonn. Publication: CRISPaint allows modular base-specific gene tagging using a ligase-4-dependent mechanism. Schmid-Burgk JL, Honing K, Ebert TS, Hornung V. Nat Commun. 2016 Jul 28;7:12338. doi: 10.1038/ncomms12338. PubMed 27465542.
Backbone
  Vector backbone: pCRISPaint
  Backbone manufacturer: Veit Hornung group
  Vector type: gene tagging
Growth in bacteria
  Bacterial resistance: Ampicillin, 100 μg/mL
  Growth temperature: 30°C
  Growth strain: DH10B
  Copy number: High Copy
Gene/Insert
  Gene/Insert name: SBP tag
  Species: Synthetic
  Promoter: none
  Cloning method: Restriction Enzyme; 5′ cloning site unknown (unknown if destroyed); 3′ cloning site unknown (unknown if destroyed)
  Sequencing primers: 5′ CGATAGTACTAACATACGCTCTCCA; 3′ CACTGCATTCTAGTTGTGGTTTGTC
Terms and licenses: Academic/Nonprofit Terms; Industry Terms: Not Available to Industry
How to cite: pCRISPaint-SBP-PuroR was a gift from Veit Hornung (Addgene plasmid # 80965 ; http://n2t.net/addgene:80965 ; RRID:Addgene_80965)
