>Addgene plasmid #80965 | pCRISPaint-SBP-PuroR | addgene partial sequence | sequence record 158350 | RVprimer3 5'-CTAGCAAAATAGGCTGTCCC-3'
TGATAGCTAGCGGGCCAGTACCCAAAAAGCGGGGGGTCTGGTGGCAGTGGAGGGGGATCCATGGACGAAA
AGACTACTGGCTGGCGCGGAGGACACGTCGTCGAGGGACTTGCTGGGGAGCTGGAACAGCTTCGAGCTAG
GCTCGAGCACCACCCCCAGGGGCAAAGAGAGCCCTCCGGAGGAGAGGGCAGAGGAAGTCTGCTAACATGC
GGTGACGTCGAGGAGAATCCTGGCCCAATGACTGAATACAAGCCTACTGTCAGGTTGGCTACAAGAGACG
ACGTTCCTAGAGCCGTGAGAACTCTGGCTGCAGCCTTCGCCGACTACCCCGCCACGAGACACACCGTTGA
CCCAGATCGGCATATTGAGAGAGTGACTGAACTGCAGGAGCTGTTTCTTACAAGAGTTGGCCTCGACATA
GGCAAGGTGTGGGTGGCGGACGACGGCGCCGCCGTGGCCGTCTGGACCACTCCCGAATCAGTTGAGGCTG
GCGCCGTATTCGCTGAGATCGGCCCGAGAATGGCTGAGCTCAGCGGGAGTAGGCTCGCGGCACAGCAGCA
AATGGAGGGACTGCTGGCACCACACAGGCCCAAAGAACCCGCCTGGTTCCTGGCAACCGTCGGTGTATCT
CCCGATCATCAGGGGAAAGGTCTGGGCTCTGCCGTAGTGCTCCCTGGCGTGGAGGCAGCTGAGAGAGCAG
GAGTACCTGCCTTCTTGGAGACCTCCGCTCCAAGGAATCTTCCCTTCTATGAACGGTTGGGCTTCACCGT
GACAGCCGACGTGGAAGTCCCCGAAGGCCCCCGCACTTGGTGCATGACGAGGAAGCCTGGAGCGT
