>Addgene plasmid #80965 | pCRISPaint-SBP-PuroR | addgene partial sequence | sequence record 158351 | EBV-rev 5'-GTGGTTTGTCCAAACTCATC-3'
GCGGGCCCTCACGCTCCAGGCTTCCTCGTCATGCACCAAGTGCGGGGGCCTTCGGGGACTTCCACGTCGG
CTGTCACGGTGAAGCCCAACCGTTCATAGAAGGGAAGATTCCTTGGAGCGGAGGTCTCCAAGAAGGCAGG
TACTCCTGCTCTCTCAGCTGCCTCCACGCCAGGGAGCACTACGGCAGAGCCCAGACCTTTCCCCTGATGA
TCGGGAGATACACCGACGGTTGCCAGGAACCAGGCGGGTTCTTTGGGCCTGTGTGGTGCCAGCAGTCCCT
CCATTTGCTGCTGTGCCGCGAGCCTACTCCCGCTGAGCTCAGCCATTCTCGGGCCGATCTCAGCGAATAC
GGCGCCAGCCTCAACTGATTCGGGAGTGGTCCAGACGGCCACGGCGGCGCCGTCGTCCGCCACCCACACC
TTGCCTATGTCGAGGCCAACTCTTGTAAGAAACAGCTCCTGCAGTTCAGTCACTCTCTCAATATGCCGAT
CTGGGTCAACGGTGTGTCTCGTGGCGGGGTAGTCGGCGAAGGCTGCAGCCAGAGTTCTCACGGCTCTAGG
AACGTCGTCTCTTGTAGCCAACCTGACAGTAGGCTTGTATTCAGTCATTGGGCCAGGATTCTCCTCGACG
TCACCGCATGTTAGCAGACTTCCTCTGCCCTCTCCTCCGGAGGGCTCTCTTTGCCCCTGGGGGTGGTGCT
CGAGCCTAGCT
